Addgene plasmid #17391: pLenti X2 Blast DEST (w46-2)
Purpose: (Empty Backbone) 3rd gen lentiviral Gateway destination vector, RNAi, 3’LTR insertion, Blast
Depositing lab: Eric Campeau & Paul Kaufman. Depositing organization: University of Massachusetts, Worcester. Publication: A versatile viral system for expression and depletion of proteins in mammalian cells. Campeau E, Ruhl VE, Rodier F, Smith CL, Rahmberg BL, Fuss JO, Campisi J, Yaswen P, Cooper PK, Kaufman PD.. PLoS One. 2009 Aug 6;4(8):e6529. 10.1371/journal.pone.0006529 PubMed 19657394.
Backbone
  Vector backbone: p156RRL-sinPPT-CMV-GFP-PRE/Nhe I
  Backbone size (bp): 8784
  Vector type: Lentiviral, RNAi ; Destination vector
  Selectable markers: Blasticidin
Growth in bacteria
  Bacterial resistance: Chloramphenicol and Ampicillin, 25 & 100 μg/mL
  Growth temperature: 37°C
  Growth strain: ccdB Survival
  Growth instructions: Also resistant to Chloramphenicol, DB3.1 or ccDB survival, 37oC
  Copy number: High Copy
Gene/Insert
  Gene/Insert name: None
  Cloning method: Restriction Enzyme
  Sequencing primers: 5′ n/a
Terms and licenses: Academic/Nonprofit Terms; Industry Terms: Not Available to Industry
Depositor comments: Please note that there are a few gaps in alignment between Addgene's quality control sequence and the depositor's reference sequence. These mismatches are in backbone regions and should not affect function.
How to cite: pLenti X2 Blast DEST (w46-2) was a gift from Eric Campeau & Paul Kaufman (Addgene plasmid # 17391 ; http://n2t.net/addgene:17391 ; RRID:Addgene_17391)
