[The description below was written by a language model from this plasmid's Addgene catalogue record and pLannotate feature annotations shown in this document.]
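Description:
pLenti X2 Blast DEST (w46-2) is an empty third-generation, self-inactivating lentiviral Gateway destination vector intended for RNAi in mammalian cells, built on the p156RRL-sinPPT-CMV-GFP-PRE backbone and totalling 8,784 bp. In bacteria it replicates from a high-copy ColE1/pUC-type origin and also carries an f1 origin. It is selected with ampicillin (β-lactamase) and chloramphenicol, the latter marker lying inside the Gateway cassette. Because that cassette also encodes the CcdB toxin, the unrecombined plasmid has to be maintained in a ccdB-tolerant strain.

The viral genome is transcribed from an RSV promoter fused to a truncated HIV-1 5' LTR, the Tat-independent arrangement typical of third-generation systems. This is followed by the Ψ packaging signal with a gag fragment, the Rev response element, an env fragment and the cPPT/CTS. Downstream lie a WPRE and then an SV40 early promoter/EM7 promoter pair driving blasticidin S deaminase, which allows blasticidin selection of transduced cells. The annotated attR2–ccdB–CmR–attR1 cassette sits in reverse orientation between a nef fragment and the annotated ΔU3 3' LTR fragment, consistent with the catalogue description of a 3' LTR insertion site. An LR reaction with an entry clone replaces ccdB and CmR with the insert, typically a promoter–shRNA unit, since the vector provides no promoter at this position. Sequences placed in the 3' LTR are copied to the 5' LTR during reverse transcription, so the integrated provirus should carry two copies of the cassette. An SV40 poly(A) signal and SV40 origin follow the 3' LTR. The depositor notes small alignment gaps in backbone regions relative to the quality-control sequence, which are not expected to affect function.
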