Features (pLannotate 1.2.2; 33 found; start..end, strand, type, name):
     27..131     +  promoter       AmpR promoter: bla
    132..992     +  CDS            AmpR: β-lactamase; bla; confers resistance to ampicillin, carbenicillin, and related antibiotics
   1163..1751    +  rep_origin     ori: high-copy-number ColE1/pMB1/pBR322/pUC origin of replication
   1934..2026    +  CDS            lacI (fragment): lac repressor; lacI; The lac repressor binds to the lac operator to inhibit transcription in E. coli. This inhibition can be relieved by adding lactose or isopropyl-β-D-thiogalactopyranoside (IPTG).
   2039..2060    +  protein_bind   CAP binding site: CAP binding activates transcription in the presence of cAMP. E. coli catabolite activator protein
   2075..2105    +  promoter       lac promoter: promoter for the E. coli lac operon
   2113..2129    +  protein_bind   lac operator: The lac repressor binds to the lac operator to inhibit transcription in E. coli. This inhibition can be relieved by adding lactose or isopropyl-β-D-thiogalactopyranoside (IPTG). lac repressor encoded by lacI
   2174..2192    +  promoter       T3 promoter: promoter for bacteriophage T3 RNA polymerase
   2220..2441    +  promoter       RSV promoter: Rous sarcoma virus enhancer/promoter
   2448..2628    +  LTR            5' LTR (truncated): truncated 5' long terminal repeat (LTR) from HIV-1
   2672..2797    +  misc_feature   HIV-1 Ψ: packaging signal of human immunodeficiency virus type 1
   2781..3144    +  CDS            HIV-1 gag (fragment): gag protein from human immunodeficiency virus 1; gag
   3239..3575    +  ncRNA          RRE: Accession: RF00036 - HIV Rev response element
   3611..4000    +  CDS            env (fragment): ENV_HV1H2 - Experimental evidence at protein level: Swiss-Prot protein existence level 1. [Transmembrane protein gp41]: Acts as a class I viral fusion protein. Under the current model, the protein has at least 3 conformational states: pre-fusion native state, pre-hairpin intermediate state, and post-fusion hairpin state. During fusion of viral and target intracellular membranes, the coiled coil regions (heptad repeats) assume a trimer-of-hairpins structure, positioning the fusion peptide in close proximity to the C-terminal region of the ectodomain. The formation of this structure appears to d
   4012..4129    +  misc_feature   cPPT/CTS: central polypurine tract and central termination sequence of HIV-1
   4183..4771    +  misc_feature   WPRE: woodchuck hepatitis virus posttranscriptional regulatory element
   4827..5157    +  promoter       SV40 promoter: SV40 enhancer and early promoter
   5205..5252    +  promoter       EM7 promoter: synthetic bacterial promoter&nbsp
   5271..5669    +  CDS            BSD: blasticidin S deaminase; Aspergillus terreus BSD; confers resistance to blasticidin
   5686..5802    +  CDS            nef (fragment): NEF_HV1LA - Experimental evidence at protein level: Swiss-Prot protein existence level 1. Extracellular Nef protein targets CD4(+) T-lymphocytes for apoptosis by interacting with CXCR4 surface receptors. From Human immunodeficiency virus type 1 group M subtype B (isolate Lai) (HIV-1).
   5799..5923    +  protein_bind   attR2: mutant version of attR; recombination site for the Gateway® LR reaction LR Clonase™
   5967..6269    -  CDS            ccdB: CCDB_ECOLI - Also known as G, letB, letD. Experimental evidence at protein level: Swiss-Prot protein existence level 1. Toxic component of a type II toxin-antitoxin (TA) system, functioning in plasmid maintainence. Responsible for the post- segregational killing (PSK) of plasmid-free cells, also referred to as a plasmid addiction system. Half-life of over 2 hours. Cell killing by CcdB is accompanied by filamentation, defects in chromosome and plasmid segregation, defects in cell division, formation of anucleate cells, decreased DNA synthesis and plasmid loss. Interferes with the activity of DN
   6274..6432    -  CDS            ccdA (fragment): CCDA_ECO57 - Also known as H, letA. Experimental evidence at protein level: Swiss-Prot protein existence level 1. Antitoxin component of a type II toxin-antitoxin (TA) system which inhibits the post-segregational killing (PSK) of plasmid-free cells, also referred to as a plasmid addiction system. Binds to and blocks the activity of CcdB; will also remove bound CcdB protein from the CcdB-GyrA complex by forming a CcdA-CcdB complex, a process termed rejuvenation. Functions as a transcriptional corepressor for the ccdAB operon, repression also requires CcdB (By similarity). From Escherichia coli
   6611..7270    -  CDS            CmR: chloramphenicol acetyltransferase; cat; confers resistance to chloramphenicol
   7271..7299    -  promoter       cat promoter (fragment): promoter of the E. coli cat gene encoding chloramphenicol acetyltransferase
   7324..7354    -  promoter       lac UV5 promoter: E. coli lac promoter with an "up" mutation
   7379..7503    -  protein_bind   attR1: mutant version of attR; recombination site for the Gateway® LR reaction LR Clonase™
   7538..7758    +  LTR            3' LTR (ΔU3) (fragment): self-inactivating 3' long terminal repeat (LTR) from HIV-1
   7830..7951    +  polyA_signal   SV40 poly(A) signal: SV40 polyadenylation signal
   7970..8105    +  rep_origin     SV40 ori: SV40 origin of replication
   8138..8156    -  promoter       T7 promoter: promoter for bacteriophage T7 RNA polymerase
   8164..8319    +  CDS            lacZα (fragment): LacZα fragment of β-galactosidase; lacZ fragment
   8327..8782    +  rep_origin     f1 ori (sequence partly withheld): f1 bacteriophage origin of replication; arrow indicates direction of (+) strand synthesis
>Addgene plasmid #17391 | pLenti X2 Blast DEST (w46-2) | depositor full sequence | sequence record 8570 | Author sequence
CAGGTGGCACTTTTCGGGGAAATGTGCGCGGAACCCCTATTTGTTTATTTTTCTAAATACATTCAAATAT
GTATCCGCTCATGAGACAATAACCCTGATAAATGCTTCAATAATATTGAAAAAGGAAGAGTATGAGTATT
CAACATTTCCGTGTCGCCCTTATTCCCTTTTTTGCGGCATTTTGCCTTCCTGTTTTTGCTCACCCAGAAA
CGCTGGTGAAAGTAAAAGATGCTGAAGATCAGTTGGGTGCACGAGTGGGTTACATCGAACTGGATCTCAA
CAGCGGTAAGATCCTTGAGAGTTTTCGCCCCGAAGAACGTTTTCCAATGATGAGCACTTTTAAAGTTCTG
CTATGTGGCGCGGTATTATCCCGTATTGACGCCGGGCAAGAGCAACTCGGTCGCCGCATACACTATTCTC
AGAATGACTTGGTTGAGTACTCACCAGTCACAGAAAAGCATCTTACGGATGGCATGACAGTAAGAGAATT
ATGCAGTGCTGCCATAACCATGAGTGATAACACTGCGGCCAACTTACTTCTGACAACGATCGGAGGACCG
AAGGAGCTAACCGCTTTTTTGCACAACATGGGGGATCATGTAACTCGCCTTGATCGTTGGGAACCGGAGC
TGAATGAAGCCATACCAAACGACGAGCGTGACACCACGATGCCTGTAGCAATGGCAACAACGTTGCGCAA
ACTATTAACTGGCGAACTACTTACTCTAGCTTCCCGGCAACAATTAATAGACTGGATGGAGGCGGATAAA
GTTGCAGGACCACTTCTGCGCTCGGCCCTTCCGGCTGGCTGGTTTATTGCTGATAAATCTGGAGCCGGTG
AGCGTGGGTCTCGCGGTATCATTGCAGCACTGGGGCCAGATGGTAAGCCCTCCCGTATCGTAGTTATCTA
CACGACGGGGAGTCAGGCAACTATGGATGAACGAAATAGACAGATCGCTGAGATAGGTGCCTCACTGATT
AAGCATTGGTAACTGTCAGACCAAGTTTACTCATATATACTTTAGATTGATTTAAAACTTCATTTTTAAT
TTAAAAGGATCTAGGTGAAGATCCTTTTTGATAATCTCATGACCAAAATCCCTTAACGTGAGTTTTCGTT
CCACTGAGCGTCAGACCCCGTAGAAAAGATCAAAGGATCTTCTTGAGATCCTTTTTTTCTGCGCGTAATC
TGCTGCTTGCAAACAAAAAAACCACCGCTACCAGCGGTGGTTTGTTTGCCGGATCAAGAGCTACCAACTC
TTTTTCCGAAGGTAACTGGCTTCAGCAGAGCGCAGATACCAAATACTGTCCTTCTAGTGTAGCCGTAGTT
AGGCCACCACTTCAAGAACTCTGTAGCACCGCCTACATACCTCGCTCTGCTAATCCTGTTACCAGTGGCT
GCTGCCAGTGGCGATAAGTCGTGTCTTACCGGGTTGGACTCAAGACGATAGTTACCGGATAAGGCGCAGC
GGTCGGGCTGAACGGGGGGTTCGTGCACACAGCCCAGCTTGGAGCGAACGACCTACACCGAACTGAGATA
CCTACAGCGTGAGCTATGAGAAAGCGCCACGCTTCCCGAAGGGAGAAAGGCGGACAGGTATCCGGTAAGC
GGCAGGGTCGGAACAGGAGAGCGCACGAGGGAGCTTCCAGGGGGAAACGCCTGGTATCTTTATAGTCCTG
TCGGGTTTCGCCACCTCTGACTTGAGCGTCGATTTTTGTGATGCTCGTCAGGGGGGCGGAGCCTATGGAA
AAACGCCAGCAACGCGGCCTTTTTACGGTTCCTGGCCTTTTGCTGGCCTTTTGCTCACATGTTCTTTCCT
GCGTTATCCCCTGATTCTGTGGATAACCGTATTACCGCCTTTGAGTGAGCTGATACCGCTCGCCGCAGCC
GAACGACCGAGCGCAGCGAGTCAGTGAGCGAGGAAGCGGAAGAGCGCCCAATACGCAAACCGCCTCTCCC
CGCGCGTTGGCCGATTCATTAATGCAGCTGGCACGACAGGTTTCCCGACTGGAAAGCGGGCAGTGAGCGC
AACGCAATTAATGTGAGTTAGCTCACTCATTAGGCACCCCAGGCTTTACACTTTATGCTTCCGGCTCGTA
TGTTGTGTGGAATTGTGAGCGGATAACAATTTCACACAGGAAACAGCTATGACCATGATTACGCCAAGCG
CGCAATTAACCCTCACTAAAGGGAACAAAAGCTGGAGCTGCAAGCTTAATGTAGTCTTATGCAATACTCT
TGTAGTCTTGCAACATGGTAACGATGAGTTAGCAACATGCCTTACAAGGAGAGAAAAAGCACCGTGCATG
CCGATTGGTGGAAGTAAGGTGGTACGATCGTGCCTTATTAGGAAGGCAACAGACGGGTCTGACATGGATT
GGACGAACCACTGAATTGCCGCATTGCAGAGATATTGTATTTAAGTGCCTAGCTCGATACAATAAACGGG
TCTCTCTGGTTAGACCAGATCTGAGCCTGGGAGCTCTCTGGCTAACTAGGGAACCCACTGCTTAAGCCTC
AATAAAGCTTGCCTTGAGTGCTTCAAGTAGTGTGTGCCCGTCTGTTGTGTGACTCTGGTAACTAGAGATC
CCTCAGACCCTTTTAGTCAGTGTGGAAAATCTCTAGCAGTGGCGCCCGAACAGGGACCTGAAAGCGAAAG
GGAAACCAGAGCTCTCTCGACGCAGGACTCGGCTTGCTGAAGCGCGCACGGCAAGAGGCGAGGGGCGGCG
ACTGGTGAGTACGCCAAAAATTTTGACTAGCGGAGGCTAGAAGGAGAGAGATGGGTGCGAGAGCGTCAGT
ATTAAGCGGGGGAGAATTAGATCGCGATGGGAAAAAATTCGGTTAAGGCCAGGGGGAAAGAAAAAATATA
AATTAAAACATATAGTATGGGCAAGCAGGGAGCTAGAACGATTCGCAGTTAATCCTGGCCTGTTAGAAAC
ATCAGAAGGCTGTAGACAAATACTGGGACAGCTACAACCATCCCTTCAGACAGGATCAGAAGAACTTAGA
TCATTATATAATACAGTAGCAACCCTCTATTGTGTGCATCAAAGGATAGAGATAAAAGACACCAAGGAAG
CTTTAGACAAGATAGAGGAAGAGCAAAACAAAAGTAAGACCACCGCACAGCAAGCGGCCGCTGATCTTCA
GACCTGGAGGAGGAGATATGAGGGACAATTGGAGAAGTGAATTATATAAATATAAAGTAGTAAAAATTGA
ACCATTAGGAGTAGCACCCACCAAGGCAAAGAGAAGAGTGGTGCAGAGAGAAAAAAGAGCAGTGGGAATA
GGAGCTTTGTTCCTTGGGTTCTTGGGAGCAGCAGGAAGCACTATGGGCGCAGCCTCAATGACGCTGACGG
TACAGGCCAGACAATTATTGTCTGGTATAGTGCAGCAGCAGAACAATTTGCTGAGGGCTATTGAGGCGCA
ACAGCATCTGTTGCAACTCACAGTCTGGGGCATCAAGCAGCTCCAGGCAAGAATCCTGGCTGTGGAAAGA
TACCTAAAGGATCAACAGCTCCTGGGGATTTGGGGTTGCTCTGGAAAACTCATTTGCACCACTGCTGTGC
CTTGGAATGCTAGTTGGAGTAATAAATCTCTGGAACAGATTGGAATCACACGACCTGGATGGAGTGGGAC
AGAGAAATTAACAATTACACAAGCTTAATACACTCCTTAATTGAAGAATCGCAAAACCAGCAAGAAAAGA
ATGAACAAGAATTATTGGAATTAGATAAATGGGCAAGTTTGTGGAATTGGTTTAACATAACAAATTGGCT
GTGGTATATAAAATTATTCATAATGATAGTAGGAGGCTTGGTAGGTTTAAGAATAGTTTTTGCTGTACTT
TCTATAGTGAATAGAGTTAGGCAGGGATATTCACCATTATCGTTTCAGACCCACCTCCCAACCCCGAGGG
GACCCGACAGGCCCGAAGGAATAGAAGAAGAAGGTGGAGAGAGAGACAGAGACAGATCCATTCGATTAGT
GAACGGATCTCGACGGTTAACTTTTAAAAGAAAAGGGGGGATTGGGGGGTACAGTGCAGGGGAAAGAATA
GTAGACATAATAGCAACAGACATACAAACTAAAGAATTACAAAAACAAATTACAAAAATTCAAAATTTTA
TTCCAGTGTGGTGGAATTCTGCAGATATCCAGCACAGTGGCGGCCGCTCGACAATCAACCTCTGGATTAC
AAAATTTGTGAAAGATTGACTGGTATTCTTAACTATGTTGCTCCTTTTACGCTATGTGGATACGCTGCTT
TAATGCCTTTGTATCATGCTATTGCTTCCCGTATGGCTTTCATTTTCTCCTCCTTGTATAAATCCTGGTT
GCTGTCTCTTTATGAGGAGTTGTGGCCCGTTGTCAGGCAACGTGGCGTGGTGTGCACTGTGTTTGCTGAC
GCAACCCCCACTGGTTGGGGCATTGCCACCACCTGTCAGCTCCTTTCCGGGACTTTCGCTTTCCCCCTCC
CTATTGCCACGGCGGAACTCATCGCCGCCTGCCTTGCCCGCTGCTGGACAGGGGCTCGGCTGTTGGGCAC
TGACAATTCCGTGGTGTTGTCGGGGAAGCTGACGTCCTTTCCATGGCTGCTCGCCTGTGTTGCCACCTGG
ATTCTGCGCGGGACGTCCTTCTGCTACGTCCCTTCGGCCCTCAATCCAGCGGACCTTCCTTCCCGCGGCC
TGCTGCCGGCTCTGCGGCCTCTTCCGCGTCTTCGCCTTCGCCCTCAGACGAGTCGGATCTCCCTTTGGGC
CGCCTCCCCGCCTGGAATTCTGCAGATATCCGGTTAGTAATGAGTTTGGAATTAATTCTGTGGAATGTGT
GTCAGTTAGGGTGTGGAAAGTCCCCAGGCTCCCCAGGCAGGCAGAAGTATGCAAAGCATGCATCTCAATT
AGTCAGCAACCAGGTGTGGAAAGTCCCCAGGCTCCCCAGCAGGCAGAAGTATGCAAAGCATGCATCTCAA
TTAGTCAGCAACCATAGTCCCGCCCCTAACTCCGCCCATCCCGCCCCTAACTCCGCCCAGTTCCGCCCAT
TCTCCGCCCCATGGCTGACTAATTTTTTTTATTTATGCAGAGGCCGAGGCCGCCTCTGCCTCTGAGCTAT
TCCAGAAGTAGTGAGGAGGCTTTTTTGGAGGCCTAGGCTTTTGCAAAAAGCTCCCGGGAGCTTGTATATC
CATTTTCGGATCTGATCAGCACGTGTTGACAATTAATCATCGGCATAGTATATCGGCATAGTATAATACG
ACAAGGTGAGGAACTAAACCATGGCCAAGCCTTTGTCTCAAGAAGAATCCACCCTCATTGAAAGAGCAAC
GGCTACAATCAACAGCATCCCCATCTCTGAAGACTACAGCGTCGCCAGCGCAGCTCTCTCTAGCGACGGC
CGCATCTTCACTGGTGTCAATGTATATCATTTTACTGGGGGACCTTGTGCAGAACTCGTGGTGCTGGGCA
CTGCTGCTGCTGCGGCAGCTGGCAACCTGACTTGTATCGTCGCGATCGGAAATGAGAACAGGGGCATCTT
GAGCCCCTGCGGACGGTGCCGACAGGTGCTTCTCGATCTGCATCCTGGGATCAAAGCCATAGTGAAGGAC
AGTGATGGACAGCCGACGGCAGTTGGGATTCGTGAATTGCTGCCCTCTGGTTATGTGTGGGAGGGCTAAG
CACAATTCGAGCTCGGTACCTTTAAGACCAATGACTTACAAGGCAGCTGTAGATCTTAGCCACTTTTTAA
AAGAAAAGGGGGGACTGGAAGGGCTAGACTCGAGCGGCCGCCACTGTGCTGGATATCAACCACTTTGTAC
AAGAAAGCTGAACGAGAAACGTAAAATGATATAAATATCAATATATTAAATTAGATTTTGCATAAAAAAC
AGACTACATAATACTGTAAAACACAACATATCCAGTCACTATGGTCGACCTGCAGACTGGCTGTGTATAA
CGGAGCCTGACATTTATATTCCCCAGAACATCAGGTTAATGGCGTTTTTGATGTCATTTTCGCGGTGGCT
GAGATCAGCCACTTCTTCCCCGATAACGGAGACCGGCACACTGGCCATATCGGTGGTCATCATGCGCCAG
CTTTCATCCCCGATATGCACCACCGGGTAAAGTTCACGGGAGACTTTATCTGACAGCAGACGTGCACTGG
CCAGGGGGATCACCATCCGTCGCCCGGGCGTGTCAATAATATCACTCTGTACATCCACAAACAGACGATA
ACGGCTCTCTCTTTTATAGGTGTAAACCTTAAACTGCATTTCACCAGTCCCTGTTCTCGTCAGCAAAAGA
GCCGTTCATTTCAATAAACCGGGCGACCTCAGCCATCCCTTCCTGATTTTCCGCTTTCCAGCGTTCGGCA
CGCAGACGACGGGCTTCATTCTGCATGGTTGTGCTTACCAGACCGGAGATATTGACATCATATATGCCTT
GAGCAACTGATAGCTGTCGCTGTCAACTGTCACTGTAATACGCTGCTTCATAGCACACCTCTTTTTGACA
TACTTCGGGTATACATATCAGTATATATTCTTATACCGCAAAAATCAGCGCGCAAATACGCATACTGTTA
TCTGGCTTTTAGTAAGCCGGATCCAGATCTTTACGCCCCGCCCTGCCACTCATCGCAGTACTGTTGTAAT
TCATTAAGCATTCTGCCGACATGGAAGCCATCACAGACGGCATGATGAACCTGAATCGCCAGCGGCATCA
GCACCTTGTCGCCTTGCGTATAATATTTGCCCATGGTGAAAACGGGGGCGAAGAAGTTGTCCATATTGGC
CACGTTTAAATCAAAACTGGTGAAACTCACCCAGGGATTGGCTGAGACGAAAAACATATTCTCAATAAAC
CCTTTAGGGAAATAGGCCAGGTTTTCACCGTAACACGCCACATCTTGCGAATATATGTGTAGAAACTGCC
GGAAATCGTCGTGGTATTCACTCCAGAGCGATGAAAACGTTTCAGTTTGCTCATGGAAAACGGTGTAACA
AGGGTGAACACTATCCCATATCACCAGCTCACCGTCTTTCATTGCCATACGGAATTCCGGATGAGCATTC
ATCAGGCGGGCAAGAATGTGAATAAAGGCCGGATAAAACTTGTGCTTATTTTTCTTTACGGTCTTTAAAA
AGGCCGTAATATCCAGCTGAACGGTCTGGTTATAGGTACATTGAGCAACTGACTGAAATGCCTCAAAATG
TTCTTTACGATGCCATTGGGATATATCAACGGTGGTATATCCAGTGATTTTTTTCTCCATTTTAGCTTCC
TTAGCTCCTGAAAATCTCGCCGGATCCTAACTCAAAATCCACACATTATACGAGCCGGAAGCATAAAGTG
TAAAGCCTGGGGTGCCTAATGCGGCCGCCATAGTGACTGGATATGTTGTGTTTTACAGTATTATGTAGTC
TGTTTTTTATGCAAAATCTAATTTAATATATTGATATTTATATCATTTTACGTTTCTCGTTCAGCTTTTT
TGTACAAACTTGTTGATATCTGCAGAATTCCACCACACTGGACTAGCTCACTCCCAACGAAGACAAGATC
TGCTTTTTGCTTGTACTGGGTCTCTCTGGTTAGACCAGATCTGAGCCTGGGAGCTCTCTGGCTGCCTAGG
GAACCCACTGCTTAAGCCTCAATAAAGCTTGCCTTGAGTGCTTCAAGTAGTGTGTGCCCGTCTGTTGTGT
GACTCTGGTAACTAGAGATCCCTCAGACCCTTTTAGTCAGTGTGGAAAATCTCTAGCAGTAGTAGTTCAT
GTCATCTTATTATTCAGTATTTATAACTTGCAAAGAAATGAATATCAGAGAGTGAGAGGAACTTGTTTAT
TGCAGCTTATAATGGTTACAAATAAAGCAATAGCATCACAAATTTCACAAATAAAGCATTTTTTTCACTG
CATTCTAGTTGTGGTTTGTCCAAACTCATCAATGTATCTTATCATGTCTGGCTCTAGCTATCCCGCCCCT
AACTCCGCCCAGTTCCGCCCATTCTCCGCCCCATGGCTGACTAATTTTTTTTATTTATGCAGAGGCCGAG
GCCGCCTCGGCCTCTGAGCTATTCCAGAAGTAGTGAGGAGGCTTTTTTGGAGGCCTAGGCTTTTGCGTCG
AGACGTACCCAATTCGCCCTATAGTGAGTCGTATTACGCGCGCTCACTGGCCGTCGTTTTACAACGTCGT
GACTGGGAAAACCCTGGCGTTACCCAACTTAATCGCCTTGCAGCACATCCCCCTTTCGCCAGCTGGCGTA
ATAGCGAAGAGGCCCGCACCGATCGCCCTTCCCAACAGTTGCGCAGCCTGAATGGCGAATGGCGCG
[124 nt withheld, positions 8327-8450]
C
[91 nt withheld, positions 8452-8542]
A
[49 nt withheld, positions 8544-8592]
CCTTTGACGTTGGAGTCCACGTTCTTT
[37 nt withheld, positions 8620-8656]
ACCCTATCTCGGTCTATTCTTTTGATTTATAAGGGATTTTGCCGATTTCGGCCTATTGGTTAAAAAATGA
GCTGATTTAACAAAAATTTAACGCGAATTTTAACAAAATATTAACGTTTACAATTTCC
