>Addgene plasmid #17391 | pLenti X2 Blast DEST (w46-2) | addgene partial sequence | sequence record 77222 | M13pUCfwd
GACTCACTATAGGGCGAATTGGGTACGTCCCTAGGCCTCCAAAAAAGCCTCCTCACTACTTCTGGAATAG
CTCAGAGGCCGAGGCGGCCTCGGCCTCTGCATAAATAAAAAAAATTAGTCAGCCATGGGGCGGAGAATGG
GCGGAACTGGGCGGAGTTAGGGGCGGGATGGGCGGAGTTAGGGGCGGGATAGCTAGAGCCAGACATGATA
AGATACATTGATGAGTTTGGACAAACCACAACTAGAATGCAGTGAAAAAAATGCTTTATTTGTGAAATTT
GTGATGCTATTGCTTTATTTGTAACCATTATAAGCTGCAATAAACAAGTTCCTCTCACTCTCTGATATTC
ATTTCTTTGCAAGTTATAAATACTGAATAATAAGATGACATGAACTACTACTGCTAGAGATTTTCCACAC
TGACTAAAAGGGTCTGAGGGATCTCTAGTTACCAGAGTCACACAACAGACGGGCACACACTACTTGAAGC
ACTCAAGGCAAGCTTTATTGAGGCTTAAGCAGTGGGTTCCCTAGTTAGCCAGAGAGCTCCCAGGCTCAGA
TCTGGTCTAACCAGAGAGACCCAGTACAAGCAAAAAGCAGATCTTGTCTTCGTTGGGAGTGAGCTAGTCC
AGTGTGGTGGAATTCTGCAGATATCAACAAGTTTGTACAAAAAAGCTGAACGAGAAACGTAAAATGATAT
AAATATCAATATATTAAATTAGATTTTGCATAAAAAACAGACTACATAATACTGTAAAACACAACATATC
CAGTCACTATGGCGGCCGCATTA
